>Addgene plasmid #101371 | pDD2028 | addgene full sequence | sequence record 194107 | Addgene NGS Result
CGAGGTCGACGGTATCGATAAGCTTGATAGTGGGTTTGCTGGCCTTGCGTTGCCATGGATGCTACCTAGG
CAAGTCCAGATATATAATCCGGGCGTATACAACAGAAACGGCCAATAACCCATGTTTTTCGAAAACCACC
ACACACCTTAACACAAATCATGTACACCTGGTATTACTATTTCCCACACATCTTATAGCATTTCAAAGAT
AAGGGTGCCTTACGGGCCGCCCGAAACAAGTGGGCGGGCGCTACTCACTGTTTATAAGTCAGCCGGACCA
AGCTGCTGCTCTTGGGGACGTGACTGCTTCGTGGCGCAGCTGCCTATCGAATTCCTGCAGCCCGGGCTCG
AGATCTGCGATCTAAGTAAGCTTGGCATTCCGGTACTGTTGGTAAAGCCACCATGGTAAAGCGTGAGAAA
AATGTCATCTATGGCCCTGAGCCTCTCCATCCTTTGGAGGATTTGACTGCCGGCGAAATGCTGTTTCGTG
CTCTCCGCAAGCACTCTCATTTGCCTCAAGCCTTGGTCGATGTGGTCGGCGATGAATCTTTGAGCTACAA
GGAGTTTTTTGAGGCAACCGTCTTGCTGGCTCAGTCCCTCCACAATTGTGGCTACAAGATGAACGACGTC
GTTAGTATCTGTGCTGAAAACAATACCCGTTTCTTCATTCCAGTCATCGCCGCATGGTATATCGGTATGA
TCGTGGCTCCAGTCAACGAGAGCTACATTCCCGACGAACTGTGTAAAGTCATGGGTATCTCTAAGCCACA
GATTGTCTTCACCACTAAGAATATTCTGAACAAAGTCCTGGAAGTCCAAAGCCGCACCAACTTTATTAAG
CGTATCATCATCTTGGACACTGTGGAGAATATTCACGGTTGCGAATCTTTGCCTAATTTCATCTCTCGCT
ATTCAGACGGCAACATCGCAAACTTTAAACCACTCCACTTCGACCCTGTGGAACAAGTTGCAGCCATTCT
GTGTAGCAGCGGTACTACTGGACTCCCAAAGGGAGTCATGCAGACCCATCAAAACATTTGCGTGCGTCTG
ATCCATGCTCTCGATCCACGCTACGGCACTCAGCTGATTCCTGGTGTCACCGTCTTGGTCTACTTGCCTT
TCTTCCATGCTTTCGGCTTTCATATTACTTTGGGTTACTTTATGGTCGGTCTCCGCGTGATTATGTTCCG
CCGTTTTGATCAGGAGGCTTTCTTGAAAGCCATCCAAGATTATGAAGTCCGCAGTGTCATCAACGTGCCT
AGCGTGATCCTGTTTTTGTCTAAGAGCCCACTCGTGGACAAGTACGACTTGTCTTCACTGCGTGAATTGT
GTTGCGGTGCCGCTCCACTGGCTAAGGAGGTCGCTGAAGTGGCCGCCAAACGCTTGAATCTTCCAGGGAT
TCGTTGTGGCTTCGGCCTCACCGAATCTACCAGTGCGATTATCCAGACTCTCGGGGATGAGTTTAAGAGC
GGCTCTTTGGGCCGTGTCACTCCACTCATGGCTACTAAGATCGCTGATCGCGAAACTGGTAAGGCTTTGG
GCCCGAACCAAGTGGGCGAGCTGTGTATCAAAGGCCCTATGGTGAGCAAGGGTTATGTCAATAACGTTGA
AGCTACCAAGGAGGCCATCGACGACGACGGCTGGTTGCATTCTGGTGATTTTGGATATTACGACGAAGAT
GAGCATTTTTACGTCGTGGATCGTTACAAGGAGCTGATCAAATACAAGGGTAGCCAGGTTGCTCCAGCTG
AGTTGGAGGAGATTCTGTTGAAAAATCCATGCATTCGCGATGTCGCTGTGGTCGGCATTCCTGATCTGGA
GGCCGGCGAACTGCCTTCTGCTTTCGTTGTCAAGCAGCCTGGTACAGAAATTACCGCCAAAGAAGTGTAT
GATTACCTGGCTGAACGTGTGAGCCATACTAAGTACTTGCGTGGCGGCGTGCGTTTTGTTGACTCCATCC
CTCGTAACGTAACAGGCAAAATTACCCGCAAGGAGCTGTTGAAACAATTGTTGGTGAAGGCCGGCGGTTA
GTAATCTAGAGTCGGGGCGGCCGGCCGCTTCGAGCAGACATGATAAGATACATTGATGAGTTTGGACAAA
CCACAACTAGAATGCAGTGAAAAAAATGCTTTATTTGTGAAATTTGTGATGCTATTGCTTTATTTGTAAC
CATTATAAGCTGCAATAAACAAGTTAACAACAACAATTGCATTCATTTTATGTTTCAGGTTCAGGGGGAG
GTGTGGGAGGTTTTTTAAAGCAAGTAAAACCTCTACAAATGTGGTAAAATCGATAAGGATCCGTCGACCG
ATGCCCTTGAGAGCCTTCAACCCAGTCAGCTCCTTCCGGTGGGCGCGGGGCATGACTATCGTCGCCGCAC
TTATGACTGTCTTCTTTATCATGCAACTCGTAGGACAGGTGCCGGCAGCGCTCTTCCGCTTCCTCGCTCA
CTGACTCGCTGCGCTCGGTCGTTCGGCTGCGGCGAGCGGTATCAGCTCACTCAAAGGCGGTAATACGGTT
ATCCACAGAATCAGGGGATAACGCAGGAAAGAACATGTGAGCAAAAGGCCAGCAAAAGGCCAGGAACCGT
AAAAAGGCCGCGTTGCTGGCGTTTTTCCATAGGCTCCGCCCCCCTGACGAGCATCACAAAAATCGACGCT
CAAGTCAGAGGTGGCGAAACCCGACAGGACTATAAAGATACCAGGCGTTTCCCCCTGGAAGCTCCCTCGT
GCGCTCTCCTGTTCCGACCCTGCCGCTTACCGGATACCTGTCCGCCTTTCTCCCTTCGGGAGGCGTGGCG
CTTTCTCATAGCTCACGCTGTAGGTATCTCAGTTCGGTGTAGGTCGTTCGCTCCAAGCTGGGCTGTGTGC
ACGAACCCCCCGTTCAGCCCGACCGCTGCGCCTTATCCGGTAACTATCGTCTTGAGTCCAACCCGGTAAG
ACACGACTTATCGCCACTGGCAGCAGCCACTGGTAACAGGATTAGCAGAGCGAGGTATGTAGGCGGTGCT
ACAGAGTTCTTGAAGTGGTGGCCTAACTACGGCTACACTAGAAGAACAGTATTTGGTATCTGCGCTCTGC
TGAAGCCAGTTACCTTCGGAAAAAGAGTTGGTAGCTCTTGATCCGGCAAACAAACCACCGCTGGTAGCGG
TGGTTTTTTTGTTTGCAAGCAGCAGATTACGCGCAGAAAAAAAGGATCTCAAGAAGATCCTTTGATCTTT
TCTACGGGGTCTGACGCTCAGTGGAACGAAAACTCACGTTAAGGGATTTTGGTCATGAGATTATCAAAAA
GGATCTTCACCTAGATCCTTTTAAATTAAAAATGAAGTTTTAAATCAATCTAAAGTATMTATGAGTAAAC
TTGGTCTGACAGTTACCAATGCTTAATCAGTGAGGCACCTATCTCAGCGATCTGTCTATTTCGTTCATCC
ATAGTTGCCTGACTCCCCGTCGTGTAGATAACTACGATACGGGAGGGCTTACCATCTGGCCCCAGTGCTG
CAATGATACCGCGAGACCCACGCTCACCGGCTCCAGATTTATCAGCAATAAACCAGCCAGCCGGAAGGGC
CGAGCGCAGAAGTGGTCCTGCAACTTTATCCGCCTCCATCCAGTCTATTAATTGTTGCCGGGAAGCTAGA
GTAAGTAGTTCGCCAGTTAATAGTTTGCGCAACGTTGTTGCCATTGCTACAGGCATCGTGGTGTCACGCT
CGTCGTTTGGTATGGCTTCATTCAGCTCCGGTTCCCAACGATCAAGGCGAGTTACATGATCCCCCATGTT
GTGCAAAAAAGCGGTTAGCTCCTTCGGTCCTCCGATCGTTGTCAGAAGTAAGTTGGCCGCAGTGTTATCA
CTCATGGTTATGGCAGCACTGCATAATTCTCTTACTGTCATGCCATCCGTAAGATGCTTTTCTGTGACTG
GTGAGTACTCAACCAAGTCATTCTGAGAATAGTGTATGCGGCGACCGAGTTGCTCTTGCCCGGCGTCAAT
ACGGGATAATACCGCGCCACATAGCAGAACTTTAAAAGTGCTCATCATTGGAAAACGTTCTTCGGGGCGA
AAACTCTCAAGGATCTTACCGCTGTTGAGATCCAGTTCGATGTAACCCACTCGTGCACCCAACTGATCTT
CAGCATCTTTTACTTTCACCAGCGTTTCTGGGTGAGCAAAAACAGGAAGGCAAAATGCCGCAAAAAAGGG
AATAAGGGCGACACGGAAATGTTGAATACTCATACTCTTCCTTTTTCAATATTATTGAAGCATTTATCAG
GGTTATTGTCTCATGAGCGGATACATATTTGAATGTATTTAGAAAAATAAACAAATAGGGGTTCCGCGCA
CATTTCCCCGAAAAGTGCCACCTG
[124 nt withheld, positions 4365-4488]
C
[91 nt withheld, positions 4490-4580]
A
[49 nt withheld, positions 4582-4630]
CCTTTGACGTTGGAGTCCACGTTCTTT
[37 nt withheld, positions 4658-4694]
ACCCTATCTCGGTCTATTCTTTTGATTTATAAGGGATTTTGCCGATTTCGGCCTATTGGTTAAAAAATGA
GCTGATTTAACAAAAATTTAACGCGAATTTTAACAAAATATTAACGCTTACAATTTGCCATTCGCCATTC
AGGCTGCGCAACTGTTGGGAAGGGCGATCGGTGCGGGCCTCTTCGCTATTACGCCAGCCCAAGCTACCAT
GATAAGTAAGTAATATTAAGGTACGGGAGGTACTTGGAGCGGCCGCAATAAAATATCTTTATTTTCATTA
CATCTGTGTGTTGGTTTTTTGTGTGAATCGATAGTACTAACATACGCTCTCCATCAAAACAAAACGAAAC
AAAACAAACTAGCAAAATAGGCTGTCCCCAGTGCAAGTGCAGGTGCCAGAACATTTCTCTATCGATAGGT
ACCGGGCCCCCCCT
Features (pLannotate 1.2.2; 13 found; start..end, strand, type, name):
    325..346     -  misc_feature   MCS (fragment): pBluescript multiple cloning site
    403..2031    +  CDS            CBRluc: red-emitting variant of click beetle luciferase human codon-optimized
   2074..2195    -  polyA_signal   SV40 poly(A) signal: SV40 polyadenylation signal
   2218..2286    -  CDS            large T antigen (fragment): large T antigen from SV40 (simian virus 40)
   2302..2434    +  CDS            TcR (fragment): tetracycline efflux protein; tet; confers resistance to tetracycline
   2614..3202    -  rep_origin     ori: high-copy-number ColE1/pMB1/pBR322/pUC origin of replication
   3373..4233    -  CDS            AmpR: β-lactamase; bla; confers resistance to ampicillin, carbenicillin, and related antibiotics
   4234..4338    -  promoter       AmpR promoter: bla
   4365..4793    +  rep_origin     f1 ori (sequence partly withheld): f1 bacteriophage origin of replication; arrow indicates direction of (+) strand synthesis
   4825..4892    -  CDS            lacZα (fragment): LacZα fragment of β-galactosidase; lacZ fragment
   4951..4999    +  polyA_signal   poly(A) signal: synthetic polyadenylation signal
   5013..5104    +  misc_feature   pause site: RNA polymerase II transcriptional pause signal from the human α2 globin gene
   5112..29      -  misc_feature   MCS (fragment) (across the origin): pBluescript multiple cloning site
