[The description below was written by a language model from this plasmid's Addgene catalogue record and pLannotate feature annotations shown in this document.]
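Description:
pDD2028, also called pCBR-RBPjkΔA, is a luciferase reporter plasmid built on Promega's promoterless pCBR Basic backbone. It derives from the parent construct pCBR-K14 (pDD2005), in which a Kaposi's sarcoma-associated herpesvirus (KSHV) promoter fragment is placed upstream of the reporter. This version differs from the parent by a mutation in RBPjk binding site A. The associated study concerns the bidirectional viral promoter that drives the vGPCR (K14) and lytic LANA transcripts. The plasmid therefore presumably serves to test how much this RBPjk site contributes to promoter activity compared with the unmutated parent.

The reporter is CBRluc, a human codon-optimized, red-emitting click beetle luciferase, followed by an SV40 polyadenylation signal. Upstream of the cloning region, a synthetic poly(A) signal and an RNA polymerase II transcriptional pause site from the human α2 globin gene suppress read-through transcription from the backbone, so the luciferase signal reflects the inserted promoter. The feature table does not annotate the viral insert itself. It most likely lies in the unannotated stretch between the multiple-cloning-site remnants and the start of CBRluc, but the record gives neither its boundaries nor the nature of the mutation. The sequenced length also equals the backbone size listed "without insert", so that catalogue figure should be treated with caution. Repository sequencing found an A368T substitution in CBRluc that is not known to affect function.

The plasmid is propagated in E. coli through a high-copy ColE1/pUC-type origin with ampicillin selection (AmpR under its bla promoter), and it also carries an f1 origin. The short TcR, lacZα and SV40 large T antigen matches are backbone fragments rather than functional genes. No mammalian selection marker is annotated, consistent with use in transient transfection assays.
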