Addgene plasmid #101371: pDD2028
Purpose: Name: pCBR-RBPjkΔA. RBPjk binding site A mutation in pCBR-K14 (pDD2005).
Depositing lab: Dirk Dittmer. Depositing organization: University of North Carolina at Chapel Hill. Publication: Quantitative analysis of the bidirectional viral G-protein-coupled receptor and lytic latency-associated nuclear antigen promoter of Kaposi's sarcoma-associated herpesvirus. Hilton IB, Dittmer DP. J Virol. 2012 Sep;86(18):9683-95. doi: 10.1128/JVI.00881-12. Epub 2012 Jun 27. PubMed 22740392.
Backbone
  Vector backbone: pCBR Basic
  Backbone manufacturer: Promega
  Backbone size w/o insert (bp): 5128
  Vector type: Luciferase
Growth in bacteria
  Bacterial resistance: Ampicillin, 100 μg/mL
  Growth temperature: 37°C
  Growth strain: DH5alpha
  Copy number: Unknown
Gene/Insert
  Gene/Insert name: RBPjk binding site A mutation in pCBR-K14 (pDD2005).
  Species: KSHV (viral)
  Mutation: RBPjk binding site A mutation in pCBR-K14 (pDD2005).
Terms and licenses: Academic/Nonprofit Terms; Industry Terms: Not Available to Industry
Depositor comments: Addgene's sequencing found an A368T mutation in CBRluc. This mutation is not known to affect plasmid function.
How to cite: pDD2028 was a gift from Dirk Dittmer (Addgene plasmid # 101371 ; http://n2t.net/addgene:101371 ; RRID:Addgene_101371)
